Addgene plasmid #226671: pTBL2621 MTK3-LacI
Purpose: MTK3 part containing the coding sequence of LacI
Depositing lab: Chang Liu. Depositing organization: University of California, Irvine. Publication: Open-ended molecular recording of sequential cellular events into DNA. Loveless TB, Carlson CK, Dentzel Helmy CA, Hu VJ, Ross SK, Demelo MC, Murtaza A, Liang G, Ficht M, Singhai A, Pajoh-Casco MJ, Liu CC. Nat Chem Biol. 2025 Apr;21(4):512-521. doi: 10.1038/s41589-024-01764-5. Epub 2024 Nov 14. PubMed 39543397.
Backbone
  Vector backbone: MTK3
  Backbone manufacturer: Hana El-Samad Lab
  Vector type: Synthetic Biology
Growth in bacteria
  Bacterial resistance: Chloramphenicol, 25 μg/mL
  Growth temperature: 37°C
  Growth strain: DH5alpha
  Copy number: High Copy
Gene/Insert
  Gene/Insert name: LacI
  Promoter: none
  Cloning method: Gibson Cloning
  Sequencing primers: 5′ ColE1
Resource information
  A portion of this plasmid was derived from a plasmid made by: Timothy Lu (the LacI sequence was obtained from Addgene plasmid #81253), Hana El-Samad (Mammalian Toolkit, Kit #1000000180).
Terms and licenses: Academic/Nonprofit Terms; Industry Terms: Not Available to Industry
Depositor comments: Please visit https://doi.org/10.1101/2021.11.05.467507 for bioRxiv preprint.
How to cite: pTBL2621 MTK3-LacI was a gift from Chang Liu (Addgene plasmid # 226671 ; http://n2t.net/addgene:226671 ; RRID:Addgene_226671)
