[The description below was written by a language model from this plasmid's Addgene catalogue record and pLannotate feature annotations shown in this document.]
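Description:
pTBL2621 MTK3-LacI is a small (about 2.8 kb) synthetic-biology part plasmid built on the MTK3 backbone of the Mammalian Toolkit, a hierarchical modular cloning system in which individual genetic elements are stored as standardized parts and later combined into full transcription units. In that scheme, position 3 is used for coding sequences. Here the stored part is the open reading frame of LacI, the Escherichia coli lactose operon repressor, which binds lac operator sites and is released by inducers such as allolactose. The record states that the LacI sequence was taken from an earlier deposited plasmid and inserted by Gibson assembly.

The plasmid is a storage and assembly vector rather than an expression construct. The catalogue lists no promoter for the insert, and the feature table shows none upstream of lacI, nor any mammalian regulatory elements, tags or reporters. The annotated backbone is minimal: a high-copy ColE1/pUC-type origin of replication for propagation in E. coli, and a chloramphenicol acetyltransferase (cat) gene driven by its native promoter and followed by the phage lambda t0 terminator, providing chloramphenicol selection. The lacI coding sequence lies on the opposite strand to the resistance cassette. The flanking restriction sites and overhangs that define the part type are not annotated in the feature table.

The construct is intended as a source of the LacI coding sequence, to be combined with promoter, terminator and other toolkit parts into expression cassettes. The associated publication concerns molecular recording of sequential cellular events into DNA, but the record does not specify LacI's role in that work.
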