Features (pLannotate 1.2.2; 5 found; start..end, strand, type, name):
    519..616     +  promoter       cat promoter: promoter of the E. coli cat gene encoding chloramphenicol acetyltransferase
    617..1273    +  CDS            cat: CAT_ECOLX - Experimental evidence at protein level: Swiss-Prot protein existence level 1. This enzyme is an effector of chloramphenicol resistance in bacteria. From Escherichia coli. This protein is used as a marker in many commonly used cloning vectors, such as pACYC184.
   1347..1381    +  terminator     lambda t0 terminator: minimal transcription terminator from phage lambda (Scholtissek and Grosse, 1987)
   1443..2522    -  CDS            lacI: LACI_ECOLI - Experimental evidence at protein level: Swiss-Prot protein existence level 1. Repressor of the lactose operon. Binds allolactose as an inducer. From Escherichia coli (strain K12).
   2634..435     -  rep_origin     ori (across the origin): high-copy-number ColE1/pMB1/pBR322/pUC origin of replication
>Addgene plasmid #226671 | pTBL2621 MTK3-LacI | addgene full sequence | sequence record 451059 | Addgene NGS Result
CTGTCCGCCTTTCTCCCTTCGGGAAGCGTGGCGCTTTCTCATAGCTCACGCTGTAGGTATCTCAGTTCGG
TGTAGGTCGTTCGCTCCAAGCTGGGCTGTGTGCACGAACCCCCCGTTCAGCCCGACCGCTGCGCCTTATC
CGGTAACTATCGTCTTGAGTCCAACCCGGTAAGACACGACTTATCGCCACTGGCAGCAGCCACTGGTAAC
AGGATTAGCAGAGCGAGGTATGTAGGCGGTGCTACAGAGTTCTTGAAGTGGTGGCCTAACTACGGCTACA
CTAGAAGAACAGTATTTGGTATCTGCGCTCTGCTGAAGCCAGTTACCTTCGGAAAAAGAGTTGGTAGCTC
TTGATCCGGCAAACAAACCACCGCTGGTAGCGGTGGTTTTTTTGTTTGCAAGCAGCAGATTACGCGCAGA
AAAAAAGGATCTCAAGAAGATCCTTTGATCTTTTCTACGGGGTCTGACGCTCAGTGGAACGAAAACTCAC
GTTAAGGGATTTTGGTCATGATTGATCGGGCACGTAAGAGGTTCCAACTTTCACCATAATGAAATAAGAT
CACTACCGGGCGTATTTTTTGAGTTATCGAGATTTTCAGGAGCTAAGGAAGCTAAAATGGAGAAAAAAAT
CACTGGATATACCACCGTTGATATATCCCAATGGCATCGTAAAGAACATTTTGAGGCATTTCAGTCAGTT
GCTCAATGTACCTATAACCAGACCGTTCAGCTGGATATTACGGCCTTTTTAAAGACCGTAAAGAAAAATA
AGCACAAGTTTTATCCGGCCTTTATTCACATTCTTGCCCGCCTGATGAATGCTCATCCGGAATTTCGTAT
GGCAATGAAAGACGGTGAGCTGGTGATATGGGATAGTGTTCACCCTTGTTACACCGTTTTCCATGAGCAA
ACTGAAACGTTTTCATCGCTCTGGAGTGAATACCACGACGATTTCCGGCAGTTTCTACACATATATTCGC
AAGATGTGGCGTGTTACGGTGAAAACCTGGCCTATTTCCCTAAAGGGTTTATTGAGAATATGTTTTTCGT
TTCAGCCAATCCCTGGGTGAGTTTCACCAGTTTTGATTTAAACGTGGCCAATATGGACAACTTCTTCGCC
CCCGTTTTCACCATGGGCAAATATTATACGCAAGGCGACAAGGTGCTGATGCCGCTGGCGATTCAGGTTC
ATCATGCCGTTTGTGATGGCTTCCATGTCGGCAGAATGCTTAATGAATTACAACAGTACTGCGATGAGTG
GCAGGGCGGGGCGTAATTTGATATCGAGCTCGCTTGGACTCCTGTTGATAGATCCAGTAATGACCTCAGA
ACTCCATCTGGATTTGTTCAGAACGCTCGGTTGCCGCCGGGCGTTTTTTATTGGTCTGGTCTCAGGATCC
AGAGCCAACCTTCCTCTTCTTCTTAGGAGGCCTCAGGCTGCTCTGCCCACTTTCCAGTCTGGAAACCTGT
CTTGCTAGCTGCATGAGTGAATCAGCCAATGCCCGGGGAGAGGCAGTTTGTGTATTGGGTGCCAGGGTGG
TTTTTCTCTTCACCAGTGAGACTGGCAACAGCTGATTGCCCTTCACCGCCTGGCCCTGAGAGAGTTGCAG
CAAGCGGTCCACGCTGGTTTGCCCCAGCAGGCGAAAATCCTGTTTGATGGTGGTTAACGGCGGGATATAA
CATGAGCTGTCTTCGGTATCGTCGTATCCCACTACCGAGATATCTGCACCAACTCTCAGCCCAGACTCAG
TAATGGCTCTCATTGCACCCAGTGCCATCTGATCATTGGCAACCAGCATTGCAGTGGGAACAATGCCCTC
ATTCAGCATTTGCATGGTTTGTTGAAACCCAGACATGGCACTCCAGTCCCCTTCTCTTTCAGCTATTGGC
TGAATTTGATTCCTAGTGAGATATTTATGCCAGCCAGCCAGTCTCAGCCTTGCTGAGACAGAACTGAGTG
GGCCCGCAAGCAGTGCAATTTGCTGGTGTCCCAATGCAACCAGATGCTCCACACCCAGTCTTGTACCATC
TTCATGGGAGAAAATAATACTGTTGATGGGTGTCTGGTCAGAGACATCAAGAAAGAGTGCTGGAACATTA
GTGCAGGCAGCTTCCACAGCAATGGCATCCTGGTCATCCAGTGGATAGTTAATGATCAGCCCACTGACTC
TTTGTGCCAGAAGATTGTGCACAGCAGCTTTACAGGCTTCAACTCCACTTCTTTCTACCATTGACACCAC
CACAGAGGCTCCCAGTTGATCAGCTCTAGATTTAATGGCTGCCACAATTTGAGATGGTGCATGCAGGGCC
AGACTGGAGGTGGCAACTCCAATCAGCAAGCTCTGTTTGCCTGCCAGTTGTTGTGCCACTCTGTTGGGAA
TGTAATTCAGCTCTGCCATGGCTGCTTCCACTTTTTCCCTGGTTTTGGCAGAAACATGGCTGGCCTGGTT
CACCACTCTGGAAACAGTCTGATAAGAGACACCGGCATACTCTGCGACATCATACAATGTTACTGGTTTC
ATATGAGACCGACTACGGTTATCCACAGAATCAGGGGATAACGCAGGAAAGAACATGTGAGCAAAAGGCC
AGCAAAAGGCCAGGAACCGTAAAAAGGCCGCGTTGCTGGCGTTTTTCCATAGGCTCCGCCCCCCTGACGA
GCATCACAAAAATCGACGCTCAAGTCAGAGGTGGCGAAACCCGACAGGACTATAAAGATACCAGGCGTTT
CCCCCTGGAAGCTCCCTCGTGCGCTCTCCTGTTCCGACCCTGCCGCTTACCGGATAC
